Addgene plasmid #72450: pJK550
Purpose: Produces Acetobacter aceti 1023 N5-carboxyaminoimidazole ribonucleotide mutase with inserted Val2 (AaPurE1-V2ins)
Depositing lab: T. J. Kappock. Depositing organization: Purdue University.
Backbone
  Vector backbone: pCDFDuet-1
  Backbone size w/o insert (bp): 3781
  Total vector size (bp): 4280
  Vector type: Bacterial Expression
Growth in bacteria
  Bacterial resistance: Streptomycin, 50 μg/mL
  Growth temperature: 37°C
  Growth strain: DH5alpha
  Copy number: Unknown
Gene/Insert
  Gene/Insert name: N5-carboxyaminoimidazole ribonucleotide mutase (alt names: purE; AZ09_02695)
  Species: Acetobacter aceti 1023
  Mutation: inserted Val2
  GenBank ID: AAZ04483.1 KDE21030.1
  Promoter: T7
  Cloning method: Restriction Enzyme; 5′ cloning site NcoI (not destroyed); 3′ cloning site HindIII (not destroyed)
  Sequencing primers: 5′ ACYCDuetUP1; 3′ DuetDOWN1
Terms and licenses: Academic/Nonprofit Terms; Industry Terms: Not Available to Industry
Depositor comments: CDF ori
How to cite: pJK550 was a gift from T. J. Kappock (Addgene plasmid # 72450 ; http://n2t.net/addgene:72450 ; RRID:Addgene_72450)
