[The description below was written by a language model from this plasmid's Addgene catalogue record and pLannotate feature annotations shown in this document.]
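Description:
pJK550 is a bacterial expression plasmid built on the pCDFDuet-1 backbone, for producing a variant of the purE gene product of Acetobacter aceti 1023 in E. coli. It replicates from the CloDF13 (CDF) origin, which is compatible with other common origins and so allows co-maintenance with additional plasmids in the same cell. Selection is through the aadA (SmR) aminoglycoside adenylyltransferase gene, which confers streptomycin and spectinomycin resistance. The plasmid also carries lacI under its own promoter, supplying the lac repressor. The total size is 4,280 bp.

The insert encodes N5-carboxyaminoimidazole ribonucleotide mutase (PurE), which converts N5-CAIR to CAIR in purine biosynthesis. It carries an extra valine inserted at position 2 (AaPurE1-V2ins) and was cloned between NcoI and HindIII, both sites being retained. It sits in the first Duet expression cassette, downstream of a T7 promoter, lac operator and T7 gene 10 ribosome binding site. Expression therefore depends on T7 RNA polymerase in the host and is inducible with IPTG. The automated annotation labels the coding region as a fragment matching E. coli PurE, which reflects homology to the reference entry rather than the actual source species.

The second T7 promoter/lac operator cassette appears to be empty, with only the vector's S-tag sequence followed by the T7 terminator. No tag is annotated on or recorded for the PurE insert. The short TcR, SET1 and CAP-site matches look like incidental backbone hits rather than functional elements. The record gives protein production as the purpose and does not specify any downstream application.
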