Features (pLannotate 1.2.2; 17 found; start..end, strand, type, name):
      3..27      +  protein_bind   lac operator: The lac repressor binds to the lac operator to inhibit transcription in E. coli. This inhibition can be relieved by adding lactose or isopropyl-β-D-thiogalactopyranoside (IPTG). lac repressor encoded by lacI
     42..64      +  RBS            RBS: efficient ribosome binding site from bacteriophage T7 gene 10 (Olins and Rangwala, 1989)
    143..604     +  CDS            purE (fragment): PURE_ECOLI - Experimental evidence at protein level: Swiss-Prot protein existence level 1. Catalyzes the conversion of N5-carboxyaminoimidazole ribonucleotide (N5-CAIR) to 4-carboxy-5-aminoimidazole ribonucleotide (CAIR). From Escherichia coli (strain K12).
    713..731     +  promoter       T7 promoter: promoter for bacteriophage T7 RNA polymerase
    732..756     +  protein_bind   lac operator: The lac repressor binds to the lac operator to inhibit transcription in E. coli. This inhibition can be relieved by adding lactose or isopropyl-β-D-thiogalactopyranoside (IPTG). lac repressor encoded by lacI
    865..906     +  CDS            S-Tag (fragment): affinity and epitope tag derived from pancreatic ribonuclease A
    936..953     +  CDS            SET1 (fragment): solubility-enhancement tag derived from T7 phage gene 10B
    961..1008    +  terminator     T7 terminator: transcription terminator for bacteriophage T7 RNA polymerase
   1179..1970    -  CDS            SmR: aminoglycoside adenylyltransferase (Murphy, 1985); aadA; confers resistance to spectinomycin and streptomycin
   1971..2062    -  promoter       AmpR promoter: bla
   2110..2848    -  rep_origin     CloDF13 ori: Plasmids containing the CloDF13 (CDF) origin of replication can be propagated in E. coli cells that contain additional plasmids with compatible origins.
   2945..3009    -  CDS            TcR (fragment): tetracycline efflux protein; tet; confers resistance to tetracycline
   3024..3045    -  protein_bind   CAP binding site: CAP binding activates transcription in the presence of cAMP. E. coli catabolite activator protein
   3058..4140    -  CDS            lacI: lac repressor; lacI; The lac repressor binds to the lac operator to inhibit transcription in E. coli. This inhibition can be relieved by adding lactose or isopropyl-β-D-thiogalactopyranoside (IPTG).
   4141..4218    -  promoter       lacI promoter: lacI
   4226..4261    -  CDS            TcR (fragment): tetracycline efflux protein; tet; confers resistance to tetracycline
   4264..2       +  promoter       T7 promoter (across the origin): promoter for bacteriophage T7 RNA polymerase
>Addgene plasmid #72450 | pJK550 | depositor full sequence | sequence record 133877 | pJK550 sequence 4280 bps
GGGGAATTGTGAGCGGATAACAATTCCCCTGTAGAAATAATTTTGTTTAACTTTAATAAGGAGATATACC
ATGGTGAGCGAAACCGCCCCCCTGCCCTCTGCTTCCAGTGCTTTAGAAGATAAAGCAGCCTCTGCCCCCG
TTGTGGGCATTATCATGGGCAGCCAGTCAGACTGGGAAACCATGCGCCATGCAGACGCATTGCTGACAGA
GCTGGAAATTCCGCATGAAACCCTCATTGTTTCAGCACATCGTACGCCAGACCGGTTGGCGGATTATGCG
CGTACGGCAGCCGAACGCGGCCTGAATGTGATTATTGCTGGGGCCGGTGGAGCTGCACATCTGCCGGGTA
TGTGTGCGGCATGGACACGCCTGCCCGTGCTGGGTGTTCCAGTAGAATCTCGCGCTCTTAAAGGCATGGA
CAGCCTGCTTTCCATTGTGCAGATGCCCGGCGGCGTGCCTGTGGGCACTTTGGCTATTGGGGCATCCGGC
GCCAAAAATGCCGCCTTGCTGGCCGCCTCCATTCTTGCACTGTATAACCCGGCCCTTGCCGCACGCCTTG
AAACATGGCGCGCATTGCAGACGGCCTCTGTCCCCAACTCTCCCATTACCGAAGATAAATGAGAATTCGA
GCTCCGTCGACAAGCTTGCGGCCGCATAATGCTTAAGTCGAACAGAAAGTAATCGTATTGTACACGGCCG
CATAATCGAAATTAATACGACTCACTATAGGGGAATTGTGAGCGGATAACAATTCCCCATCTTAGTATAT
TAGTTAAGTATAAGAAGGAGATATACATATGGCAGATCTCAATTGGATATCGGCCGGCCACGCGATCGCT
GACGTCGGTACCCTCGAGTCTGGTAAAGAAACCGCTGCTGCGAAATTTGAACGCCAGCACATGGACTCGT
CTACTAGCGCAGCTTAATTAACCTAGGCTGCTGCCACCGCTGAGCAATAACTAGCATAACCCCTTGGGGC
CTCTAAACGGGTCTTGAGGGGTTTTTTGCTGAAACCTCAGGCATTTGAGAAGCACACGGTCACACTGCTT
CCGGTAGTCAATAAACCGGTAAACCAGCAATAGACATAAGCGGCTATTTAACGACCCTGCCCTGAACCGA
CGACCGGGTCATCGTGGCCGGATCTTGCGGCCCCTCGGCTTGAACGAATTGTTAGACATTATTTGCCGAC
TACCTTGGTGATCTCGCCTTTCACGTAGTGGACAAATTCTTCCAACTGATCTGCGCGCGAGGCCAAGCGA
TCTTCTTCTTGTCCAAGATAAGCCTGTCTAGCTTCAAGTATGACGGGCTGATACTGGGCCGGCAGGCGCT
CCATTGCCCAGTCGGCAGCGACATCCTTCGGCGCGATTTTGCCGGTTACTGCGCTGTACCAAATGCGGGA
CAACGTAAGCACTACATTTCGCTCATCGCCAGCCCAGTCGGGCGGCGAGTTCCATAGCGTTAAGGTTTCA
TTTAGCGCCTCAAATAGATCCTGTTCAGGAACCGGATCAAAGAGTTCCTCCGCCGCTGGACCTACCAAGG
CAACGCTATGTTCTCTTGCTTTTGTCAGCAAGATAGCCAGATCAATGTCGATCGTGGCTGGCTCGAAGAT
ACCTGCAAGAATGTCATTGCGCTGCCATTCTCCAAATTGCAGTTCGCGCTTAGCTGGATAACGCCACGGA
ATGATGTCGTCGTGCACAACAATGGTGACTTCTACAGCGCGGAGAATCTCGCTCTCTCCAGGGGAAGCCG
AAGTTTCCAAAAGGTCGTTGATCAAAGCTCGCCGCGTTGTTTCATCAAGCCTTACGGTCACCGTAACCAG
CAAATCAATATCACTGTGTGGCTTCAGGCCGCCATCCACTGCGGAGCCGTACAAATGTACGGCCAGCAAC
GTCGGTTCGAGATGGCGCTCGATGACGCCAACTACCTCTGATAGTTGAGTCGATACTTCGGCGATCACCG
CTTCCCTCATACTCTTCCTTTTTCAATATTATTGAAGCATTTATCAGGGTTATTGTCTCATGAGCGGATA
CATATTTGAATGTATTTAGAAAAATAAACAAATAGCTAGCTCACTCGGTCGCTACGCTCCGGGCGTGAGA
CTGCGGCGGGCGCTGCGGACACATACAAAGTTACCCACAGATTCCGTGGATAAGCAGGGGACTAACATGT
GAGGCAAAACAGCAGGGCCGCGCCGGTGGCGTTTTTCCATAGGCTCCGCCCTCCTGCCAGAGTTCACATA
AACAGACGCTTTTCCGGTGCATCTGTGGGAGCCGTGAGGCTCAACCATGAATCTGACAGTACGGGCGAAA
CCCGACAGGACTTAAAGATCCCCACCGTTTCCGGCGGGTCGCTCCCTCTTGCGCTCTCCTGTTCCGACCC
TGCCGTTTACCGGATACCTGTTCCGCCTTTCTCCCTTACGGGAAGTGTGGCGCTTTCTCATAGCTCACAC
ACTGGTATCTCGGCTCGGTGTAGGTCGTTCGCTCCAAGCTGGGCTGTAAGCAAGAACTCCCCGTTCAGCC
CGACTGCTGCGCCTTATCCGGTAACTGTTCACTTGAGTCCAACCCGGAAAAGCACGGTAAAACGCCACTG
GCAGCAGCCATTGGTAACTGGGAGTTCGCAGAGGATTTGTTTAGCTAAACACGCGGTTGCTCTTGAAGTG
TGCGCCAAAGTCCGGCTACACTGGAAGGACAGATTTGGTTGCTGTGCTCTGCGAAAGCCAGTTACCACGG
TTAAGCAGTTCCCCAACTGACTTAACCTTCGATCAAACCACCTCCCCAGGTGGTTTTTTCGTTTACAGGG
CAAAAGATTACGCGCAGAAAAAAAGGATCTCAAGAAGATCCTTTGATCTTTTCTACTGAACCGCTCTAGA
TTTCAGTGCAATTTATCTCTTCAAATGTAGCACCTGAAGTCAGCCCCATACGATATAAGTTGTAATTCTC
ATGTTAGTCATGCCCCGCGCCCACCGGAAGGAGCTGACTGGGTTGAAGGCTCTCAAGGGCATCGGTCGAG
ATCCCGGTGCCTAATGAGTGAGCTAACTTACATTAATTGCGTTGCGCTCACTGCCCGCTTTCCAGTCGGG
AAACCTGTCGTGCCAGCTGCATTAATGAATCGGCCAACGCGCGGGGAGAGGCGGTTTGCGTATTGGGCGC
CAGGGTGGTTTTTCTTTTCACCAGTGAGACGGGCAACAGCTGATTGCCCTTCACCGCCTGGCCCTGAGAG
AGTTGCAGCAAGCGGTCCACGCTGGTTTGCCCCAGCAGGCGAAAATCCTGTTTGATGGTGGTTAACGGCG
GGATATAACATGAGCTGTCTTCGGTATCGTCGTATCCCACTACCGAGATGTCCGCACCAACGCGCAGCCC
GGACTCGGTAATGGCGCGCATTGCGCCCAGCGCCATCTGATCGTTGGCAACCAGCATCGCAGTGGGAACG
ATGCCCTCATTCAGCATTTGCATGGTTTGTTGAAAACCGGACATGGCACTCCAGTCGCCTTCCCGTTCCG
CTATCGGCTGAATTTGATTGCGAGTGAGATATTTATGCCAGCCAGCCAGACGCAGACGCGCCGAGACAGA
ACTTAATGGGCCCGCTAACAGCGCGATTTGCTGGTGACCCAATGCGACCAGATGCTCCACGCCCAGTCGC
GTACCGTCTTCATGGGAGAAAATAATACTGTTGATGGGTGTCTGGTCAGAGACATCAAGAAATAACGCCG
GAACATTAGTGCAGGCAGCTTCCACAGCAATGGCATCCTGGTCATCCAGCGGATAGTTAATGATCAGCCC
ACTGACGCGTTGCGCGAGAAGATTGTGCACCGCCGCTTTACAGGCTTCGACGCCGCTTCGTTCTACCATC
GACACCACCACGCTGGCACCCAGTTGATCGGCGCGAGATTTAATCGCCGCGACAATTTGCGACGGCGCGT
GCAGGGCCAGACTGGAGGTGGCAACGCCAATCAGCAACGACTGTTTGCCCGCCAGTTGTTGTGCCACGCG
GTTGGGAATGTAATTCAGCTCCGCCATCGCCGCTTCCACTTTTTCCCGCGTTTTCGCAGAAACGTGGCTG
GCCTGGTTCACCACGCGGGAAACGGTCTGATAAGAGACACCGGCATACTCTGCGACATCGTATAACGTTA
CTGGTTTCACATTCACCACCCTGAATTGACTCTCTTCCGGGCGCTATCATGCCATACCGCGAAAGGTTTT
GCGCCATTCGATGGTGTCCGGGATCTCGACGCTCTCCCTTATGCGACTCCTGCATTAGGAAATTAATACG
ACTCACTATA
