>Addgene plasmid #72450 | pJK550 | addgene partial sequence | sequence record 136705 | DuetDOWN-1 5'-TTGTACACGGCCGCATAATC-3'
ATTGTGAGCGGATAACAATTCCCCATCTTAGTATATTAGTTAAGTATAAGAAGGAGATATACATATGGCA
GATCTCAATTGGATATCGGCCGGCCACGCGATCGCTGACGTCGGTACCCTCGAGTCTGGTAAAGAAACCG
CTGCTGCGAAATTTGAACGCCAGCACATGGACTCGTCTACTAGCGCAGCTTAATTAACCTAGGCTGCTGC
CACCGCTGAGCAATAACTAGCATAACCCCTTGGGGCCTCTAAACGGGTCTTGAGGGGTTTTTTGCTGAAA
CCTCAGGCATTTGAGAAGCACACGGTCACACTGCTTCCGGTAGTCAATAAACCGGTAAACCAGCAATAGA
CATAAGCGGCTATTTAACGACCCTGCCCTGAACCGACGACCGGGTCATCGTGGCCGGATCTTGCGGCCCC
TCGGCTTGAACGAATTGTTAGACATTATTTGCCGACTACCTTGGTGATCTCGCCTTTCACGTAGTGGACA
AATTCTTCCAACTGATCTGCGCGCGAGGCCAAGCGATCTTCTTCTTGTCCAAGATAAGCCTGTCTAGCTT
CAAGTATGACGGGCTGATACTGGGCCGGCAGGCGCTCCATTGCCCAGTCGGCAGCGACATCCTTCGGCGC
GATTTTGCCGGTTACTGCGCTGTACCAAATGCGGGACAACGTAAGCACTACATTTCGCTCATCGCCAGCC
CAGTCGGGCGGCGAGTTCCATAGCGTTAAGGTTTCATTTAGCGCCTCAAATAGATCCTGTTCAGGAACCG
GATCAAAGAGTTCCTCCGCCGCTGGACCTACCAAGGCAACGCTATGTTCTCTTGCTTTTGTCAGCAAGAT
AGCCAGATCAATGTCGATCGTGGCTGGCTCGAAGATACCTGCAAGAATGTCATTGCGCTGCCATTCTCCA
AATTGCAGTTCGCGCTTAGCTGGATAACGCCACGGAATGATGTCGTC
