>Addgene plasmid #72450 | pJK550 | addgene partial sequence | sequence record 136706 | T7term 5'-GCTAGTTATTGCTCAGCGG-3'
ACGAGTCCATGTGCTGGCGTTCAAATTTCGCAGCAGCGGTTTCTTTACCAGACTCGAGGGTACCGACGTC
AGCGATCGCGTGGCCGGCCGATATCCAATTGAGATCTGCCATATGTATATCTCCTTCTTATACTTAACTA
ATATACTAAGATGGGGAATTGTTATCCGCTCACAATTCCCCTATAGTGAGTCGTATTAATTTCGATTATG
CGGCCGTGTACAATACGATTACTTTCTGTTCGACTTAAGCATTATGCGGCCGCAAGCTTGTCGACGGAGC
TCGAATTCTCATTTATCTTCGGTAATGGGAGAGTTGGGGACAGAGGCCGTCTGCAATGCGCGCCATGTTT
CAAGGCGTGCGGCAAGGGCCGGGTTATACAGTGCAAGAATGGAGGCGGCCAGCAAGGCGGCATTTTTGGC
GCCGGATGCCCCAATAGCCAAAGTGCCCACAGGCACGCCGCCGGGCATCTGCACAATGGAAAGCAGGCTG
TCCATGCCTTTAAGAGCGCGAGATTCTACTGGAACACCCAGCACGGGCAGGCGTGTCCATGCCGCACACA
TACCCGGCAGATGTGCAGCTCCACCGGCCCCAGCAATAATCACATTCAGGCCGCGTTCGGCTGCCGTACG
CGCATAATCCGCCAACCGGTCTGGCGTACGATGTGCTGAAACAATGAGGGTTTCATGCGGAATTTCCAGC
TCTGTCAGCAATGCGTCTGCATGGCGCATGGTTTCCCAGTCTGACTGGCTGCCCATGATAATGCCCACAA
CGGGGGCAGAGGCTGCTTTATCTTCTAAAGCACTGGAAGCAGAGGGCAGGGGGGCGGTTTCGCTCACCAT
GGTATATCTCCTTATTAAAGTTAAACAAAATTATTTCTACAGGGGAATTGTTATCCGCTCACAATTCCCC
TATAGTGAGTCGTATTAATTTCCTAATGCAGGAGTCGCATAAGGGAGAGCGTCGAGATCCCGGACACCAT
CGAATGG
